>Addgene plasmid #103075 | pUC19-E3CY56 | addgene full sequence | sequence record 201714 | Addgene NGS Result
CTGTAAGCGGATGCCGGGAGCAGACAAGCCCGTCAGGGCGCGTCAGCGGGTGTTGGCGGGTGTCGGGGCT
GGCTTAACTATGCGGCATCAGAGCAGATTGTACTGAGAGTGCACCATATGCGGTGTGAAATACCGCACAG
ATGCGTAAGGAGAAAATACCGCATCAGGCGCCATTCGCCATTCAGGCTGCGCAACTGTTGGGAAGGGCGA
TCGGTGCGGGCCTCTTCGCTATTACGCCAGCTGGCGAAAGGGGGATGTGCTGCAAGGCGATTAAGTTGGG
TAACGCCAGGGTTTTCCCAGTCACGACGTTGTAAAACGACGGCCAGTGTGCTGTCTCATCATTTTGGCAA
AGAATTCGCGGCCGCCACCATGATTGGAGAGCACGTCCGCGGCGGCTGCCTGTTTGATGACCATTGGACT
CCCAACTGGGGTGCTTTCCGACTGCCCAATACTGTAAGAACATTCACCAAAGCCGAGAACCCAAAAGACG
GCTCCTCCCTGGCCGAACCGCGACGGCAGGCACGCGGCCTGAGAAGACGGTTGAGGCGCAAGACCCAGAG
GCTCGAAGACCTCAGACGCCTTCTTGCTAAGGAGGGCGTGCTGTCACTTTCAGACCTTGAGACTTTGTTC
CGGGAAACCCCCGCCAAAGATCCATATCAGTTGCGAGCTGAGGGTTTGGACAGGCCCCTGAGCTTCCCAG
AGTGGGTCAGAGTTCTGTATCATATTACCAAACACCGGGGATTTCAGAGCAACCGAAGGAATCCAGTGGA
GGACGGCCAGGAAAGATCCAGACAGGAAGAGGAGGGGAAGCTCCTGTCCGGGGTCGGGGAGAACGAGCGG
CTGCTGCGGGAGGGTGGGTATCGCACCGCAGGAGAGATGCTGGCCCGGGATCCTAAGTTCCAGGATCACA
GAAGGAATCGCGCCGGTGATTACTCTCACACCCTGTCTCGCTCCCTGCTGCTGGAGGAAGCAAGAAGACT
GTTCCAGTCACAGAGAACGCTCGGAAATCCCCACGCATCATCTAATCTGGAGGAAGCATTCCTGCATCTG
GTGGCATTTCAGAATCCATTCGCAAGCGGCGAAGACATCCGGAATAAGGCCGGTCACTGTTCCCTGGAGC
CAGATCAAATCCGCGCCCCTCGAAGAAGCGCTTCCGCAGAAACCTTTATGCTGCTGCAGAAGACCGGTAA
CTTGAGACTGATTCATCGCAGAACAGGGGAGGAAAGGCCCCTTACCGATAAAGAGCGGGAGCAGATTCAT
TTGCTGGCATGGAAACAGGAGAAAGTTACTCACAAAACTCTGAGGCGGCATCTCGAGATTCCCGAGGAAT
GGCTGTTTACCGGGTTGCCCTATCACCGGTCAGGAGACAAGGCCGAGGAGAAATTGTTTGTTCACCTGGC
TGGAATCCACGAGATTCGCAAGGCTTTGGACAAGGGACCTGACCCCGCAGTTTGGGATACGCTTCGGAGT
CGGAGGGACCTCCTGGATAGCATTGCCGATACCTTGACATTTTATAAGAATGAAGACGAGATTCTGCCTC
GACTGGAATCACTGGGACTCTCACCCGAAAACGCACGGGCCCTGGCCCCCCTGTCTTTTTCTGGAACCGC
ACACCTGTCATTGTCTGCCCTGGGGAAGCTGCTGCCCCACCTGGAAGAAGGAAAGAGCTACACCCAGGCT
CGAGCCGACGCGGGATATGCGGCCCCACCTCCGGACAGACACCCCAAGTTGCCTCCCCTGGAAGAAGCGG
ACTGGCGGAACCCCGTGGTGTTTCGCGCCCTTACCCAGACCAGGAAAGTGGTCAATGCACTTGTGAGGCG
GTACGGTCCCCCTTGGTGCATACATCTGGAGACTGCACGCGAATTGTCCCAGCCTGCAAAAGTTAGGCGG
CGCATTGAGACTGAGCAGCAGGCTAACGAGAAGAAGAAGCAGCAGGCTGAGAGGGAGTTCCTGGACATTG
TGGGGACCGCGCCAGGGCCCGGGGACCTCCTTAAAATGCGATTGTGGCGGGAGCAAGGTGGCTTCTGTCC
ATACTGTGAGGAATATCTGAACCCTACCCGGCTGGCTGAGCCCGGCTACGCGGAGATGGACCATATCCTG
CCTTATTCCAGGAGTTTGGATAATGGATGGCATAACAGAGTGCTCGTGCATGGGAAGGACAATCGCGATA
AAGGCAATCGAACCCCATTCGAAGCGTTCGGCGGAGATACTGCACGGTGGGACAGACTGGTGGCCTGGGT
CCAGGCAAGTCACCTGTCAGCCCCAAAGAAGAGAAACCTGCTGAGGGAGGACTTTGGGGAGGAAGCGGAA
AGGGAACTTAAAGATAGAAATTTGACCGATACTCGCTTTATTACAAAGACCGCAGCCACCCTTCTGAGAG
ACAGGCTGACATTTCACCCAGAAGCTCCAAAAGACCCTGTCATGACACTTAACGGAAGACTCACTGCCTT
TCTCAGAAAGCAATGGGGGCTGCACAAGAACCGGAAGAACGGCGACCTGCATCATGCACTGGATGCTGCG
GTTCTGGCTGTGGCGTCCCGAAGCTTTGTGTATCGCCTGAGTTCCCACAACGCCGCGTGGGGCGAGTTGC
CTAGGGGGCGAGAAGCTGAAAATGGCTTCAGCCTCCCATACCCGGCTTTCAGGTCTGAGGTGTTGGCGAG
ACTGTGCCCGACCCGGGAAGAGATTCTCTTGCGGCTGGATCAGGGCGGAGTGGGTTACGACGAAGCATTC
CGGAATGGATTGCGGCCAGTGTTTGTGTCTCGAGCTCCTTCTAGACGGCTGCGGGGCAAGGCTCACATGG
AAACCTTGCGAAGCCCTAAGTGGAAGGATCACCCTGAAGGGCCAAGAACTGCGTCTAGAATTCCTCTCAA
AGACCTGAATCTTGAAAAACTCGAGAGAATGGTGGGCAAGGATCGAGATAGAAAACTCTATGAAGCCCTT
CGAGAGAGACTGGCGGCCTTCGGAGGCAACGGAAAAAAAGCTTTTGTAGCTCCTTTTCGCAAGCCTTGCC
GGTCCGGGGAGGGCCCCCTCGTGCGCAGCTTGAGAATATTCGACTCAGGATATTCCGGTGTGGAACTGAG
AGATGGCGGTGAAGTATACGCCGTCGCTGATCACGAATCTATGGTGCGAGTGGATGTGTACGCAAAAAAA
AATAGGTTCTACCTCGTACCAGTGTACGTGGCGGATGTGGCCCGGGGCATTGTTAAGAACAGAGCCATTG
TGGCCCATAAAAGTGAGGAGGAATGGGACCTGGTGGACGGCAGTTTCGACTTTAGATTCAGTCTTTTTCC
CGGGGATCTTGTAGAAATCGAGAAGAAGGACGGCGCATATCTGGGATATTATAAGTCTTGCCACCGGGGA
GATGGACGCCTGCTGTTGGACAGACACGATCGCATGCCCCGAGAAAGCGACTGTGGCACCTTTTATGTCT
CTACCCGAAAGGACGTCTTGTCTATGAGCAAGTATCAGGTGGACCCCCTCGGCGAAATAAGACTGGTGGG
AAGCGAAAAACCACCCTTCGTGCTGAGCAGGGCTGACCCCAAGAAGAAGAGGAAGGTGAGGTCCATGGTC
ATAGCTGTTTCCTGTGTGAAATTGTTATCCGCTCACAATTCCACACAACATACGAGCCGGAAGCATAAAG
TGTAAAGCCTGGGGTGCCTAATGAGTGAGCTAACTCACATTAATTGCGTTGCGCTCACTGCCCGCTTTCC
AGTCGGGAAACCTGTCGTGCCAGCTGCATTAATGAATCGGCCAACGCGCGGGGAGAGGCGGTTTGCGTAT
TGGGCGCTCTTCCGCTTCCTCGCTCACTGACTCGCTGCGCTCGGTCGTTCGGCTGCGTCTTCCGCTTCCT
CGCTCACTGACTCGCTGCGCTCGGTCGTTCGGCTGCGGCGAGCGGTATCAGCTCACTCAAAGGCGGTAAT
ACGGTTATCCACAGAATCAGGGGATAACGCAGGAAAGAACATGTGAGCAAAAGGCCAGCAAAAGGCCAGG
AACCGTAAAAAGGCCGCGTTGCTGGCGTTTTTCCATAGGCTCCGCCCCCCTGACGAGCATCACAAAAATC
GACGCTCAAGTCAGAGGTGGCGAAACCCGACAGGACTATAAAGATACCAGGCGTTTCCCCCTGGAAGCTC
CCTCGTGCGCTCTCCTGTTCCGACCCTGCCGCTTACCGGATACCTGTCCGCCTTTCTCCCTTCGGGAAGC
GTGGCGCTTTCTCATAGCTCACGCTGTAGGTATCTCAGTTCGGTGTAGGTCGTTCGCTCCAAGCTGGGCT
GTGTGCACGAACCCCCCGTTCAGCCCGACCGCTGCGCCTTATCCGGTAACTATCGTCTTGAGTCCAACCC
GGTAAGACACGACTTATCGCCACTGGCAGCAGCCACTGGTAACAGGATTAGCAGAGCGAGGTATGTAGGC
GGTGCTACAGAGTTCTTGAAGTGGTGGCCTAACTACGGCTACACTAGAAGAACAGTATTTGGTATCTGCG
CTCTGCTGAAGCCAGTTACCTTCGGAAAAAGAGTTGGTAGCTCTTGATCCGGCAAACAAACCACCGCTGG
TAGCGGTGGTTTTTTTGTTTGCAAGCAGCAGATTACGCGCAGAAAAAAAGGATCTCAAGAAGATCCTTTG
ATCTTTTCTACGGGGTCTGACGCTCAGTGGAACGAAAACTCACGTTAAGGGATTTTGGTCATGAGATTAT
CAAAAAGGATCTTCACCTAGATCCTTTTAAATTAAAAATGAAGTTTTAAATCAATCTAAAGTATATATGA
GTAAACTTGGTCTGACAGTTACCAATGCTTAATCAGTGAGGCACCTATCTCAGCGATCTGTCTATTTCGT
TCATCCATAGTTGCCTGACTCCCCGTCGTGTAGATAACTACGATACGGGAGGGCTTACCATCTGGCCCCA
GTGCTGCAATGATACCGCGAGACCCACGCTCACCGGCTCCAGATTTATCAGCAATAAACCAGCCAGCCGG
AAGGGCCGAGCGCAGAAGTGGTCCTGCAACTTTATCCGCCTCCATCCAGTCTATTAATTGTTGCCGGGAA
GCTAGAGTAAGTAGTTCGCCAGTTAATAGTTTGCGCAACGTTGTTGCCATTGCTACAGGCATCGTGGTGT
CACGCTCGTCGTTTGGTATGGCTTCATTCAGCTCCGGTTCCCAACGATCAAGGCGAGTTACATGATCCCC
CATGTTGTGCAAAAAAGCGGTTAGCTCCTTCGGTCCTCCGATCGTTGTCAGAAGTAAGTTGGCCGCAGTG
TTATCACTCATGGTTATGGCAGCACTGCATAATTCTCTTACTGTCATGCCATCCGTAAGATGCTTTTCTG
TGACTGGTGAGTACTCAACCAAGTCATTCTGAGAATAGTGTATGCGGCGACCGAGTTGCTCTTGCCCGGC
GTCAATACGGGATAATACCGCGCCACATAGCAGAACTTTAAAAGTGCTCATCATTGGAAAACGTTCTTCG
GGGCGAAAACTCTCAAGGATCTTACCGCTGTTGAGATCCAGTTCGATGTAACCCACTCGTGCACCCAACT
GATCTTCAGCATCTTTTACTTTCACCAGCGTTTCTGGGTGAGCAAAAACAGGAAGGCAAAATGCCGCAAA
AAAGGGAATAAGGGCGACACGGAAATGTTGAATACTCATACTCTTCCTTTTTCAATATTATTGAAGCATT
TATCAGGGTTATTGTCTCATGAGCGGATACATATTTGAATGTATTTAGAAAAATAAACAAATAGGGGTTC
CGCGCACATTTCCCCGAAAAGTGCCACCTGACGTCTAAGAAACCATTATTATCATGACATTAACCTATAA
AAATAGGCGTATCACGAGGCCCTTTCGTCTCGCGCGTTTCGGTGATGACGGTGAAAACCTCTGACACATG
CAGCTCCCGGAGACGGTCACAGCTTGT
Features (pLannotate 1.2.2; 11 found; start..end, strand, type, name):
     69..168     +  misc_feature   bom (fragment): basis of mobility region from pBR322
    174..328     -  CDS            lacZα (fragment): LacZα fragment of β-galactosidase; lacZ fragment
   3592..3608    -  protein_bind   lac operator: The lac repressor binds to the lac operator to inhibit transcription in E. coli. This inhibition can be relieved by adding lactose or isopropyl-β-D-thiogalactopyranoside (IPTG). lac repressor encoded by lacI
   3616..3646    -  promoter       lac promoter: promoter for the E. coli lac operon
   3661..3682    -  protein_bind   CAP binding site: CAP binding activates transcription in the presence of cAMP. E. coli catabolite activator protein
   3695..3787    -  CDS            lacI (fragment): lac repressor; lacI; The lac repressor binds to the lac operator to inhibit transcription in E. coli. This inhibition can be relieved by adding lactose or isopropyl-β-D-thiogalactopyranoside (IPTG).
   3789..3837    -  rep_origin     RSF ori (fragment): Plasmids containing the RSF 1030 origin of replication can be propagated in E. coli cells that contain additional plasmids with compatible origins.
   4020..4608    -  rep_origin     ori: high-copy-number ColE1/pMB1/pBR322/pUC origin of replication
   4779..5639    -  CDS            AmpR: β-lactamase; bla; confers resistance to ampicillin, carbenicillin, and related antibiotics
   5640..5744    -  promoter       AmpR promoter: bla
   5839..5874    +  CDS            rop (fragment): Rop protein, which maintains plasmids at low copy number; rop
