[The description below was written by a language model from this plasmid's Addgene catalogue record and pLannotate feature annotations shown in this document.]
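Description:
pUC19-E3CY56 is a bacterial cloning plasmid that stores a synthetic Cas9 coding sequence as a template rather than as an expression-ready cassette. The backbone is pUC19, propagated in E. coli at high copy from the ColE1/pMB1-type pUC origin and selected with ampicillin through the β-lactamase (AmpR) gene and its native promoter. The sequenced plasmid is about 5.9 kb.

The insert, recorded as roughly 3.2 kb and introduced by Gibson assembly, encodes the Cas9 orthologue designated E3CY56 from Aminomonas paucivorans DSM 12260, recoded for human codon usage. The automated feature annotation does not label this gene. It corresponds to the large unannotated stretch between a remaining lacZα fragment on one side and the lac operator, lac promoter and CAP binding site on the other, consistent with insertion into the pUC19 lacZα/polylinker region. The lac promoter is therefore the only promoter annotated next to the insert. The record lists no mammalian promoter, polyadenylation signal, nuclear localisation signal, epitope tag or guide RNA scaffold, so the plasmid is not set up for genome editing in human cells as it stands. The short annotated fragments of bom, lacI, rop and an RSF origin are small partial matches typical of pUC-derived backbone sequence, not functional elements.

The construct belongs to a set of Cas9 gene variants built by assembling sequence-verified oligonucleotides. Its stated purpose is to serve as a human codon-optimised Cas9 gene template, for example for amplification or subcloning into an expression vector of choice.
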