Addgene plasmid #103075: pUC19-E3CY56
Purpose: Cas9 coding gene template with optimized sequence for human codon usage
Depositing lab: Duhee Bang. Publication: High-throughput construction of multiple cas9 gene variants via assembly of high-depth tiled and sequence-verified oligonucleotides. Cho N, Seo HN, Ryu T, Kwon E, Huh S, Noh J, Yeom H, Hwang B, Ha H, Lee JH, Kwon S, Bang D. Nucleic Acids Res. 2018 May 18;46(9):e55. doi: 10.1093/nar/gky112. PubMed 29529247.
Backbone
  Vector backbone: pUC19
  Backbone manufacturer: NEB(New England Biolabs)
  Vector type: CRISPR ; Cloning vector
Growth in bacteria
  Bacterial resistance: Ampicillin, 100 μg/mL
  Growth temperature: 37°C
  Growth strain: DH5alpha
  Copy number: High Copy
Gene/Insert
  Gene/Insert name: E3CY56(Cas9 coding gene from Aminomonas paucivorans DSM 12260)
  Insert size (bp): 3157
  Mutation: human codon-optimized
  Cloning method: Gibson Cloning
  Sequencing primers: 5′ gctgcaaggcgattaagttg; 3′ cggctcgtatgttgtgtgg
Terms and licenses: Academic/Nonprofit Terms; Industry Terms: Not Available to Industry
How to cite: pUC19-E3CY56 was a gift from Duhee Bang (Addgene plasmid # 103075 ; http://n2t.net/addgene:103075 ; RRID:Addgene_103075)
