>Addgene plasmid #103075 | pUC19-E3CY56 | depositor partial sequence | sequence record 195187 | E3CY56
ATGATTGGAGAGCACGTCCGCGGCGGCTGCCTGTTTGATGACCATTGGACTCCCAACTGGGGTGCTTTCC
GACTGCCCAATACTGTAAGAACATTCACCAAAGCCGAGAACCCAAAAGACGGCTCCTCCCTGGCCGAACC
GCGACGGCAGGCACGCGGCCTGAGAAGACGGTTGAGGCGCAAGACCCAGAGGCTCGAAGACCTCAGACGC
CTTCTTGCTAAGGAGGGCGTGCTGTCACTTTCAGACCTTGAGACTTTGTTCCGGGAAACCCCCGCCAAAG
ATCCATATCAGTTGCGAGCTGAGGGTTTGGACAGGCCCCTGAGCTTCCCAGAGTGGGTCAGAGTTCTGTA
TCATATTACCAAACACCGGGGATTTCAGAGCAACCGAAGGAATCCAGTGGAGGACGGCCAGGAAAGATCC
AGACAGGAAGAGGAGGGGAAGCTCCTGTCCGGGGTCGGGGAGAACGAGCGGCTGCTGCGGGAGGGTGGGT
ATCGCACCGCAGGAGAGATGCTGGCCCGGGATCCTAAGTTCCAGGATCACAGAAGGAATCGCGCCGGTGA
TTACTCTCACACCCTGTCTCGCTCCCTGCTGCTGGAGGAAGCAAGAAGACTGTTCCAGTCACAGAGAACG
CTCGGAAATCCCCACGCATCATCTAATCTGGAGGAAGCATTCCTGCATCTGGTGGCATTTCAGAATCCAT
TCGCAAGCGGCGAAGACATCCGGAATAAGGCCGGTCACTGTTCCCTGGAGCCAGATCAAATCCGCGCCCC
TCGAAGAAGCGCTTCCGCAGAAACCTTTATGCTGCTGCAGAAGACCGGTAACTTGAGACTGATTCATCGC
AGAACAGGGGAGGAAAGGCCCCTTACCGATAAAGAGCGGGAGCAGATTCATTTGCTGGCATGGAAACAGG
AGAAAGTTACTCACAAAACTCTGAGGCGGCATCTCGAGATTCCCGAGGAATGGCTGTTTACCGGGTTGCC
CTATCACCGGTCAGGAGACAAGGCCGAGGAGAAATTGTTTGTTCACCTGGCTGGAATCCACGAGATTCGC
AAGGCTTTGGACAAGGGACCTGACCCCGCAGTTTGGGATACGCTTCGGAGTCGGAGGGACCTCCTGGATA
GCATTGCCGATACCTTGACATTTTATAAGAATGAAGACGAGATTCTGCCTCGACTGGAATCACTGGGACT
CTCACCCGAAAACGCACGGGCCCTGGCCCCCCTGTCTTTTTCTGGAACCGCACACCTGTCATTGTCTGCC
CTGGGGAAGCTGCTGCCCCACCTGGAAGAAGGAAAGAGCTACACCCAGGCTCGAGCCGACGCGGGATATG
CGGCCCCACCTCCGGACAGACACCCCAAGTTGCCTCCCCTGGAAGAAGCGGACTGGCGGAACCCCGTGGT
GTTTCGCGCCCTTACCCAGACCAGGAAAGTGGTCAATGCACTTGTGAGGCGGTACGGTCCCCCTTGGTGC
ATACATCTGGAGACTGCACGCGAATTGTCCCAGCCTGCAAAAGTTAGGCGGCGCATTGAGACTGAGCAGC
AGGCTAACGAGAAGAAGAAGCAGCAGGCTGAGAGGGAGTTCCTGGACATTGTGGGGACCGCGCCAGGGCC
CGGGGACCTCCTTAAAATGCGATTGTGGCGGGAGCAAGGTGGCTTCTGTCCATACTGTGAGGAATATCTG
AACCCTACCCGGCTGGCTGAGCCCGGCTACGCGGAGATGGACCATATCCTGCCTTATTCCAGGAGTTTGG
ATAATGGATGGCATAACAGAGTGCTCGTGCATGGGAAGGACAATCGCGATAAAGGCAATCGAACCCCATT
CGAAGCGTTCGGCGGAGATACTGCACGGTGGGACAGACTGGTGGCCTGGGTCCAGGCAAGTCACCTGTCA
GCCCCAAAGAAGAGAAACCTGCTGAGGGAGGACTTTGGGGAGGAAGCGGAAAGGGAACTTAAAGATAGAA
ATTTGACCGATACTCGCTTTATTACAAAGACCGCAGCCACCCTTCTGAGAGACAGGCTGACATTTCACCC
AGAAGCTCCAAAAGACCCTGTCATGACACTTAACGGAAGACTCACTGCCTTTCTCAGAAAGCAATGGGGG
CTGCACAAGAACCGGAAGAACGGCGACCTGCATCATGCACTGGATGCTGCGGTTCTGGCTGTGGCGTCCC
GAAGCTTTGTGTATCGCCTGAGTTCCCACAACGCCGCGTGGGGCGAGTTGCCTAGGGGGCGAGAAGCTGA
AAATGGCTTCAGCCTCCCATACCCGGCTTTCAGGTCTGAGGTGTTGGCGAGACTGTGCCCGACCCGGGAA
GAGATTCTCTTGCGGCTGGATCAGGGCGGAGTGGGTTACGACGAAGCATTCCGGAATGGATTGCGGCCAG
TGTTTGTGTCTCGAGCTCCTTCTAGACGGCTGCGGGGCAAGGCTCACATGGAAACCTTGCGAAGCCCTAA
GTGGAAGGATCACCCTGAAGGGCCAAGAACTGCGTCTAGAATTCCTCTCAAAGACCTGAATCTTGAAAAA
CTCGAGAGAATGGTGGGCAAGGATCGAGATAGAAAACTCTATGAAGCCCTTCGAGAGAGACTGGCGGCCT
TCGGAGGCAACGGAAAAAAAGCTTTTGTAGCTCCTTTTCGCAAGCCTTGCCGGTCCGGGGAGGGCCCCCT
CGTGCGCAGCTTGAGAATATTCGACTCAGGATATTCCGGTGTGGAACTGAGAGATGGCGGTGAAGTATAC
GCCGTCGCTGATCACGAATCTATGGTGCGAGTGGATGTGTACGCAAAAAAAAATAGGTTCTACCTCGTAC
CAGTGTACGTGGCGGATGTGGCCCGGGGCATTGTTAAGAACAGAGCCATTGTGGCCCATAAAAGTGAGGA
GGAATGGGACCTGGTGGACGGCAGTTTCGACTTTAGATTCAGTCTTTTTCCCGGGGATCTTGTAGAAATC
GAGAAGAAGGACGGCGCATATCTGGGATATTATAAGTCTTGCCACCGGGGAGATGGACGCCTGCTGTTGG
ACAGACACGATCGCATGCCCCGAGAAAGCGACTGTGGCACCTTTTATGTCTCTACCCGAAAGGACGTCTT
GTCTATGAGCAAGTATCAGGTGGACCCCCTCGGCGAAATAAGACTGGTGGGAAGCGAAAAACCACCCTTC
GTGCTG
